>Addgene plasmid #103959 | PARD3_PDZ_3 | addgene full sequence | sequence record 200421 | Addgene NGS Result
TTGACAATTAATCATCGGCTCGTATAATGTGTGGAATTGTGAGCGGATAACAATTTCACACAGGAAACAG
TATTCATGTCCCCTATACTAGGTTATTGGAAAATTAAGGGCCTTGTGCAACCCACTCGACTTCTTTTGGA
ATATCTTGAAGAAAAATATGAAGAGCATTTGTATGAGCGCGATGAAGGTGATAAATGGCGAAACAAAAAG
TTTGAATTGGGTTTGGAGTTTCCCAATCTTCCTTATTATATTGATGGTGATGTTAAATTAACACAGTCTA
TGGCCATCATACGTTATATAGCTGACAAGCACAACATGTTGGGTGGTTGTCCAAAAGAGCGTGCAGAGAT
TTCAATGCTTGAAGGAGCGGTTTTGGATATTAGATACGGTGTTTCGAGAATTGCATATAGTAAAGACTTT
GAAACTCTCAAAGTTGATTTTCTTAGCAAGCTACCTGAAATGCTGAAAATGTTCGAAGATCGTTTATGTC
ATAAAACATATTTAAATGGTGATCATGTAACCCATCCTGACTTCATGTTGTATGACGCTCTTGATGTTGT
TTTATACATGGACCCAATGTGCCTGGATGCGTTCCCAAAATTAGTTTGTTTTAAAAAACGTATTGAAGCT
ATCCCACAAATTGATAAGTACTTGAAATCCAGCAAGTATATAGCATGGCCTTTGCAGGGCTGGCAAGCCA
CGTTTGGTGGTGGCGACCATCCTCCAAAATCGGATCTGGAAGTTCTGTTCCAGGGGCCCCTGGGATCCAC
ACCTGATGGCACCAGGGAATTTCTGACATTTGAAGTCCCACTTAATGATTCAGGATCTGCAGGCCTTGGT
GTCAGTGTCAAAGGTAACCGGTCAAAAGAGAACCACGCAGATTTGGGAATCTTTGTCAAGTCCATTATTA
ATGGAGGAGCAGCATCTAAAGATGGAAGGCTTCGGGTGAATGATCAACTGATAGCAGTAAATGGAGAATC
CCTGTTGGGCAAGACAAACCAAGATGCCATGGAAACCCTAAGAAGGTCTATGTCTACTGAAGGCAATAAA
CGAGGAATGATCCAGCTTATTGTTGCAAGGAGAATAAGCAAGTGCAATGAGCTGAAGTCACCTGGGAGCT
GAGTCGACTCGAGCGGCCGCATCGTGACTGACTGACGATCTGCCTCGCGCGTTTCGGTGATGACGGTGAA
AACCTCTGACACATGCAGCTCCCGGAGACGGTCACAGCTTGTCTGTAAGCGGATGCCGGGAGCAGACAAG
CCCGTCAGGGCGCGTCAGCGGGTGTTGGCGGGTGTCGGGGCGCAGCCATGACCCAGTCACGTAGCGATAG
CGGAGTGTATAATTCTTGAAGACGAAAGGGCCTCGTGATACGCCTATTTTTATAGGTTAATGTCATGATA
ATAATGGTTTCTTAGACGTCAGGTGGCACTTTTCGGGGAAATGTGCGCGGAACCCCTATTTGTTTATTTT
TCTAAATACATTCAAATATGTATCCGCTCATGAGACAATAACCCTGATAAATGCTTCAATAATATTGAAA
AAGGAAGAGTATGAGTATTCAACATTTCCGTGTCGCCCTTATTCCCTTTTTTGCGGCATTTTGCCTTCCT
GTTTTTGCTCACCCAGAAACGCTGGTGAAAGTAAAAGATGCTGAAGATCAGTTGGGTGCACGAGTGGGTT
ACATCGAACTGGATCTCAACAGCGGTAAGATCCTTGAGAGTTTTCGCCCCGAAGAACGTTTTCCAATGAT
GAGCACTTTTAAAGTTCTGCTATGTGGCGCGGTATTATCCCGTGTTGACGCCGGGCAAGAGCAACTCGGT
CGCCGCATACACTATTCTCAGAATGACTTGGTTGAGTACTCACCAGTCACAGAAAAGCATCTTACGGATG
GCATGACAGTAAGAGAATTATGCAGTGCTGCCATAACCATGAGTGATAACACTGCGGCCAACTTACTTCT
GACAACGATCGGAGGACCGAAGGAGCTAACCGCTTTTTTGCACAACATGGGGGATCATGTAACTCGCCTT
GATCGTTGGGAACCGGAGCTGAATGAAGCCATACCAAACGACGAGCGTGACACCACGATGCCTGCAGCAA
TGGCAACAACGTTGCGCAAACTATTAACTGGCGAACTACTTACTCTAGCTTCCCGGCAACAATTAATAGA
CTGGATGGAGGCGGATAAAGTTGCAGGACCACTTCTGCGCTCGGCCCTTCCGGCTGGCTGGTTTATTGCT
GATAAATCTGGAGCCGGTGAGCGTGGGTCTCGCGGTATCATTGCAGCACTGGGGCCAGATGGTAAGCCCT
CCCGTATCGTAGTTATCTACACGACGGGGAGTCAGGCAACTATGGATGAACGAAATAGACAGATCGCTGA
GATAGGTGCCTCACTGATTAAGCATTGGTAACTGTCAGACCAAGTTTACTCATATATACTTTAGATTGAT
TTAAAACTTCATTTTTAATTTAAAAGGATCTAGGTGAAGATCCTTTTTGATAATCTCATGACCAAAATCC
CTTAACGTGAGTTTTCGTTCCACTGAGCGTCAGACCCCGTAGAAAAGATCAAAGGATCTTCTTGAGATCC
TTTTTTTCTGCGCGTAATCTGCTGCTTGCAAACAAAAAAACCACCGCTACCAGCGGTGGTTTGTTTGCCG
GATCAAGAGCTACCAACTCTTTTTCCGAAGGTAACTGGCTTCAGCAGAGCGCAGATACCAAATACTGTCC
TTCTAGTGTAGCCGTAGTTAGGCCACCACTTCAAGAACTCTGTAGCACCGCCTACATACCTCGCTCTGCT
AATCCTGTTACCAGTGGCTGCTGCCAGTGGCGATAAGTCGTGTCTTACCGGGTTGGACTCAAGACGATAG
TTACCGGATAAGGCGCAGCGGTCGGGCTGAACGGGGGGTTCGTGCACACAGCCCAGCTTGGAGCGAACGA
CCTACACCGAACTGAGATACCTACAGCGTGAGCTATGAGAAAGCGCCACGCTTCCCGAAGGGAGAAAGGC
GGACAGGTATCCGGTAAGCGGCAGGGTCGGAACAGGAGAGCGCACGAGGGAGCTTCCAGGGGGAAACGCC
TGGTATCTTTATAGTCCTGTCGGGTTTCGCCACCTCTGACTTGAGCGTCGATTTTTGTGATGCTCGTCAG
GGGGGCGGAGCCTATGGAAAAACGCCAGCAACGCGGCCTTTTTACGGTTCCTGGCCTTTTGCTGGCCTTT
TGCTCACATGTTCTTTCCTGCGTTATCCCCTGATTCTGTGGATAACCGTATTACCGCCTTTGAGTGAGCT
GATACCGCTCGCCGCAGCCGAACGACCGAGCGCAGCGAGTCAGTGAGCGAGGAAGCGGAAGAGCGCCTGA
TGCGGTATTTTCTCCTTACGCATCTGTGCGGTATTTCACACCGCATAAATTCCGACACCATCGAATGGCG
CAAAACCTTTCGCGGTATGGCATGATAGCGCCCGGAAGAGAGTCAATTCAGGGTGGTGAATGTGAAACCA
GTAACGTTATACGATGTCGCAGAGTATGCCGGTGTCTCTTATCAGACCGTTTCCCGCGTGGTGAACCAGG
CCAGCCACGTTTCTGCGAAAACGCGGGAAAAAGTGGAAGCGGCGATGGCGGAGCTGAATTACATTCCCAA
CCGCGTGGCACAACAACTGGCGGGCAAACAGTCGTTGCTGATTGGCGTTGCCACCTCCAGTCTGGCCCTG
CACGCGCCGTCGCAAATTGTCGCGGCGATTAAATCTCGCGCCGATCAACTGGGTGCCAGCGTGGTGGTGT
CGATGGTAGAACGAAGCGGCGTCGAAGCCTGTAAAGCGGCGGTGCACAATCTTCTCGCGCAACGCGTCAG
TGGGCTGATCATTAACTATCCGCTGGATGACCAGGATGCCATTGCTGTGGAAGCTGCCTGCACTAATGTT
CCGGCGTTATTTCTTGATGTCTCTGACCAGACACCCATCAACAGTATTATTTTCTCCCATGAAGACGGTA
CGCGACTGGGCGTGGAGCATCTGGTCGCATTGGGTCACCAGCAAATCGCGCTGTTAGCGGGCCCATTAAG
TTCTGTCTCGGCGCGTCTGCGTCTGGCTGGCTGGCATAAATATCTCACTCGCAATCAAATTCAGCCGATA
GCGGAACGGGAAGGCGACTGGAGTGCCATGTCCGGTTTTCAACAAACCATGCAAATGCTGAATGAGGGCA
TCGTTCCCACTGCGATGCTGGTTGCCAACGATCAGATGGCGCTGGGCGCAATGCGCGCCATTACCGAGTC
CGGGCTGCGCGTTGGTGCGGATATCTCGGTAGTGGGATACGACGATACCGAAGACAGCTCATGTTATATC
CCGCCGTTAACCACCATCAAACAGGATTTTCGCCTGCTGGGGCAAACCAGCGTGGACCGCTTGCTGCAAC
TCTCTCAGGGCCAGGCGGTGAAGGGCAATCAGCTGTTGCCCGTCTCACTGGTGAAAAGAAAAACCACGCT
AGCGCCCAATACGCAAACCGCCTCTCCCCGCGCGTTGGCCGATTCATTAATGCAGCTGGCACGACAGGTT
TCCCGACTGGAAAGCGGGCAGTGAGCGCAACGCAATTAATGTAAGTTAGCTCACTCATTAGGCACCCCAG
GCTTTACACTTTATGCTTCCGGCTCGTATGTTGTGTGGAATTGTGAGCGGATAACAATTTCACACAGGAA
ACAGCTATGACCATGATTACGGATTCACTGGCCGTCGTTTTACAACGTCGTGACTGGGAAAACCCTGGCG
TTACCCAACTTAATCGCCTTGCAGCACATCCCCCTTTCGCCAGCTGGCGTAATAGCGAAGAGGCCCGCAC
CGATCGCCCTTCCCAACAGTTGCGCAGCCTGAATGGCGAATGGCGCTTTGCCTGGTTTCCGGCACCAGAA
GCGGTGCCGGAAAGCTGGCTGGAGTGCGATCTTCCTGAGGCCGATACTGTCGTCGTCCCCTCAAACTGGC
AGATGCACGGTTACGATGCGCCCATCTACACCAACGTGACCTATCCCATTACGGTCAATCCGCCGTTTGT
TCCCACGGAGAATCCGACGGGTTGTTACTCGCTCACATTTAATGTTGATGAAAGCTGGCTACAGGAAGGC
CAGACGCGAATTATTTTTGATGGCGTTGGAATTAGCTTATCGACTGCACGGTGCACCAATGCTTCTGGCG
TCAGGCAGCCATCGGAAGCTGTGGTATGGCTGTGCAGGTCGTAAATCACTGCATAATTCGTGTCGCTCAA
GGCGCACTCCCGTTCTGGATAATGTTTTTTGCGCCGACATCATAACGGTTCTGGCAAATATTCTGAAATG
AGCTG
Features (pLannotate 1.2.2; 17 found; start..end, strand, type, name):
      1..29      +  promoter       tac promoter: strong E. coli promoter; hybrid between the trp and lac UV5 promoters
     37..53      +  protein_bind   lac operator: The lac repressor binds to the lac operator to inhibit transcription in E. coli. This inhibition can be relieved by adding lactose or isopropyl-β-D-thiogalactopyranoside (IPTG). lac repressor encoded by lacI
     76..729     +  CDS            GST26_SCHJA: Experimental evidence at protein level: Swiss-Prot protein existence level 1. GST isoenzymes appear to play a central role in the parasite detoxification system. Other functions are also suspected including a role in increasing the solubility of haematin in the parasite gut. From Schistosoma japonicum (Blood fluke).
    769..1119    +  CDS            PARD3 (fragment): PARD3_HUMAN - Also known as PAR3, PAR3A. Experimental evidence at protein level: Swiss-Prot protein existence level 1. Adapter protein involved in asymmetrical cell division and cell polarization processes (PubMed:27925688, PubMed:10954424). Seems to play a central role in the formation of epithelial tight junctions (PubMed:27925688). Targets the phosphatase PTEN to cell junctions (By similarity). Involved in Schwann cell peripheral myelination (By similarity). Association with PARD6B may prevent the interaction of PARD3 with F11R/JAM1, thereby preventing tight junction assembly (By similarity
   1160..1199    +  CDS            rop (fragment): Rop protein, which maintains plasmids at low copy number; rop
   1301..1341    +  misc_feature   bom (fragment): basis of mobility region from pBR322
   1446..1550    +  promoter       AmpR promoter: bla
   1551..2411    +  CDS            AmpR: β-lactamase; bla; confers resistance to ampicillin, carbenicillin, and related antibiotics
   2582..3170    +  rep_origin     ori: high-copy-number ColE1/pMB1/pBR322/pUC origin of replication
   3356..3407    -  misc_feature   bom (fragment): basis of mobility region from pBR322
   3414..3491    +  promoter       lacI promoter: lacI
   3492..4574    +  CDS            lacI: lac repressor; lacI; The lac repressor binds to the lac operator to inhibit transcription in E. coli. This inhibition can be relieved by adding lactose or isopropyl-β-D-thiogalactopyranoside (IPTG).
   4587..4608    +  protein_bind   CAP binding site: CAP binding activates transcription in the presence of cAMP. E. coli catabolite activator protein
   4623..4653    +  promoter       lac promoter: promoter for the E. coli lac operon
   4661..4677    +  protein_bind   lac operator: The lac repressor binds to the lac operator to inhibit transcription in E. coli. This inhibition can be relieved by adding lactose or isopropyl-β-D-thiogalactopyranoside (IPTG). lac repressor encoded by lacI
   4697..4870    +  CDS            lacZα: LacZα fragment of β-galactosidase; lacZ fragment
   5134..5250    -  CDS            yciV (fragment): RNAAM_ECOLI - Also known as trpH From Escherichia coli (strain K12).
