[The description below was written by a language model from this plasmid's Addgene catalogue record and pLannotate feature annotations shown in this document.]
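Description:
PARD3_PDZ_3 is a bacterial expression plasmid built on the pGEX-6P-1 backbone for producing the third PDZ domain of human PARD3 (PAR3) as a glutathione S-transferase fusion in E. coli. The sequenced construct is about 5.3 kb. It replicates from a ColE1/pMB1-type origin and is selected with ampicillin through the β-lactamase gene (AmpR) driven by its own promoter. Short annotated fragments of rop, the pBR322 bom region, lacZα with its lac promoter and operator, and a piece of an E. coli chromosomal gene are backbone remnants rather than functional parts of the design.

The expression cassette begins with the strong hybrid tac promoter followed by a lac operator. The plasmid also carries lacI with its own promoter, so the lac repressor keeps transcription off until it is induced with IPTG. The open reading frame starts with Schistosoma japonicum GST, and roughly 350 bp of PARD3 coding sequence follows a short linker, giving an N-terminally GST-tagged PDZ domain. The linker region is not annotated in the feature table. The pGEX-6P series normally carries a PreScission protease cleavage site there for tag removal, but this record does not confirm it. The insert was placed by restriction cloning, although the sites used are not recorded.

The stated purpose is expression and purification of the PAR3 PDZ3 domain. The GST moiety allows affinity capture on glutathione resin and often helps solubility. The plasmid is associated with a study that mapped peptide-binding specificity across the PDZ domain family, where purified domains of this kind would serve as binding targets.
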