Addgene plasmid #103959: PARD3_PDZ_3
Purpose: Protein expression and purification of PAR3 PDZ3 domain
Depositing lab: Sachdev Sidhu. Depositing organization: University of Toronto. Publication: A specificity map for the PDZ domain family. Tonikian R, Zhang Y, Sazinsky SL, Currell B, Yeh JH, Reva B, Held HA, Appleton BA, Evangelista M, Wu Y, Xin X, Chan AC, Seshagiri S, Lasky LA, Sander C, Boone C, Bader GD, Sidhu SS. PLoS Biol. 2008 Sep 30;6(9):e239. doi: 10.1371/journal.pbio.0060239. PubMed 18828675.
Backbone
  Vector backbone: pGEX-6P-1
  Backbone size w/o insert (bp): 4984
  Vector type: Bacterial Expression
Growth in bacteria
  Bacterial resistance: Ampicillin, 100 μg/mL
  Growth temperature: 37°C
  Growth strain: DH5alpha
  Copy number: Unknown
Gene/Insert
  Gene/Insert name: PARD3 (alt name: PAR3 PDZ3)
  Species: H. sapiens (human)
  Entrez Gene: PARD3 (a.k.a. ASIP, Baz, PAR3, PAR3alpha, PARD-3, PARD3A, PPP1R118, SE2-5L16, SE2-5LT1, SE2-5T2)
  Promoter: tac
  Tag / fusion protein: GST (N terminal on backbone)
  Cloning method: Restriction Enzyme; 5′ cloning site unknown (unknown if destroyed); 3′ cloning site unknown (unknown if destroyed)
  Sequencing primers: 5′ pGEX Fwd
Terms and licenses: Academic/Nonprofit Terms; Industry Terms: Not Available to Industry
How to cite: PARD3_PDZ_3 was a gift from Sachdev Sidhu (Addgene plasmid # 103959 ; http://n2t.net/addgene:103959 ; RRID:Addgene_103959)
